Addgene plasmid #85146: pLV-Ftractin-mRuby3-p2A-mTurquoise-MLC-IRES-Blast
Purpose: lentiviral expression of a stoichiometric F-actin and myosin light chain reporter
Depositing lab: Tobias Meyer. Depositing organization: Stanford University. Publication: Engulfed cadherin fingers are polarized junctional structures between collectively migrating endothelial cells. Hayer A, Shao L, Chung M, Joubert LM, Yang HW, Tsai FC, Bisaria A, Betzig E, Meyer T. Nat Cell Biol. 2016 Dec;18(12):1311-1323. doi: 10.1038/ncb3438. Epub 2016 Nov 14. PubMed 27842057.
Backbone
  Vector backbone: pLV-EF1a-IRES-Blast
  Backbone size w/o insert (bp): 8614
  Total vector size (bp): 10754
  Vector type: Lentiviral
  Selectable markers: Blasticidin
Growth in bacteria
  Bacterial resistance: Ampicillin, 100 μg/mL
  Growth temperature: 30°C
  Growth strain: NEB Stable
  Copy number: High Copy
Gene/Insert
  Gene/Insert name: Ftractin-mRuby3-P2A-mTurquoise-MLC
  Insert size (bp): 2169
  Promoter: EF1a
  Tag / fusion protein: mRuby3, mTurquoise
  Cloning method: Gibson Cloning
  Sequencing primers: 5′ TCAAGCCTCAGACAGTGGTTC; 3′ ACACCGGCCTTATTCCAA
Terms and licenses: Academic/Nonprofit Terms; Industry Terms: Not Available to Industry
Depositor comments: Stoichiometric expression of Ftractin-mRuby3 and mTurquiose-MLC is achieved through insertion of a ribosomal skipping sequence (P2A) between the two reporter sequences.
How to cite: pLV-Ftractin-mRuby3-p2A-mTurquoise-MLC-IRES-Blast was a gift from Tobias Meyer (Addgene plasmid # 85146 ; http://n2t.net/addgene:85146 ; RRID:Addgene_85146)
