[The description below was written by a language model from this plasmid's Addgene catalogue record and pLannotate feature annotations shown in this document.]
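Description:
pLV-Ftractin-mRuby3-p2A-mTurquoise-MLC-IRES-Blast is an HIV-1-based lentiviral transfer plasmid of 10,754 bp, built by Gibson cloning into the pLV-EF1a-IRES-Blast backbone. It is propagated in E. coli through a high-copy ColE1/pUC-type origin with ampicillin resistance (AmpR). The viral portion carries annotated LTR sequences at each end, the Ψ packaging signal with a gag fragment, the Rev response element for Rev-dependent nuclear export of the genomic RNA, the cPPT/CTS, and a WPRE downstream of the payload to enhance transcript expression. Fragments annotated as nef next to both LTRs most likely reflect the overlap of nef with LTR U3 sequence rather than an expressed gene. The record does not say whether the 3' LTR is self-inactivating.

The payload is one transcript driven by the human EF-1α core promoter with its intron A. Its first open reading frame encodes F-tractin, the actin-binding fragment of Itpka, fused to the red fluorescent protein mRuby3. This is followed by a P2A ribosomal skipping peptide and then the cyan protein mTurquoise fused to the N-terminus of the myosin regulatory light chain, annotated as human MYL9. Because both reporters are translated from the same reading frame and separated at P2A, they are produced in a fixed ratio, which the depositor highlights as the point of the design. An EMCV IRES downstream drives the blasticidin deaminase gene bsr, linking blasticidin selection of transduced cells to reporter expression. The construct is intended for stable two-colour live imaging of F-actin and myosin II light chain distribution in the same cells. The associated work concerned collectively migrating endothelial cells.
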