Features (pLannotate 1.2.2; 28 found; start..end, strand, type, name):
    377..634     +  LTR            5' LTR (truncated): truncated 5' long terminal repeat (LTR) from HIV-1
    681..806     +  misc_feature   HIV-1 Ψ: packaging signal of human immunodeficiency virus type 1
    790..1128    +  CDS            HIV-1 gag (fragment): gag protein from human immunodeficiency virus 1; gag
   1303..1536    +  misc_feature   RRE: The Rev response element (RRE) of HIV-1 allows for Rev-dependent mRNA export from the nucleus to the cytoplasm.
   1913..2013    +  CDS            Rev (fragment): human immunodeficiency virus 1 (HIV-1) Rev protein; rev; enhances nuclear export of unspliced and incompletely spliced viral mRNAs
   2028..2144    +  misc_feature   cPPT/CTS: central polypurine tract and central termination sequence of HIV-1
   2221..2432    +  promoter       EF-1α core promoter: core promoter for human elongation factor EF-1α
   2433..3371    +  intron         EF-1α intron A: intron upstream of the start codon of human EF-1α
   3381..3524    +  CDS            Itpka (fragment): IP3KA_MOUSE - Experimental evidence at protein level: Swiss-Prot protein existence level 1. From Mus musculus (Mouse).
   3540..4250    +  CDS            mRuby3: mRuby3 is a basic (constitutively fluorescent) red fluorescent protein published in 2016, derived from Entacmaea quadricolor. It has low acid sensitivity.
   4260..4316    +  CDS            P2A: 2A peptide from porcine teschovirus-1 polyprotein Eukaryotic ribosomes fail to insert a peptide bond between the Gly and Pro residues, yielding separate polypeptides.
   4317..5030    +  CDS            mTurquoise: mTurquoise is a basic (constitutively fluorescent) cyan fluorescent protein published in 2010, derived from Aequorea victoria. It has low acid sensitivity.
   5040..5555    +  CDS            MYL9: MYL9_HUMAN - Also known as MLC2, MRLC1, MYRL2. Experimental evidence at protein level: Swiss-Prot protein existence level 1. Myosin regulatory subunit that plays an important role in regulation of both smooth muscle and nonmuscle cell contractile activity via its phosphorylation. Implicated in cytokinesis, receptor capping, and cell locomotion (PubMed:11942626, PubMed:2526655). In myoblasts, may regulate PIEZO1-dependent cortical actomyosin assembly involved in myotube formation (By similarity). From Homo sapiens (Human).
   5660..6221    +  misc_feature   IRES: internal ribosome entry site (IRES) of the encephalomyocarditis virus (EMCV)
   6230..6649    +  CDS            bsr: BSR_BACCE - Experimental evidence at protein level: Swiss-Prot protein existence level 1. Catalyzes the deamination of the cytosine moiety of the antibiotics blasticidin S, cytomycin and acetylblasticidin S. From Bacillus cereus.
   6676..7264    +  misc_feature   WPRE: woodchuck hepatitis virus posttranscriptional regulatory element
   7281..7385    +  CDS            nef (fragment): NEF_HV1Z2 - Experimental evidence at protein level: Swiss-Prot protein existence level 1. Extracellular Nef protein targets CD4(+) T-lymphocytes for apoptosis by interacting with CXCR4 surface receptors. From Human immunodeficiency virus type 1 group M subtype D (isolate Z2/CDC-Z34) (HIV-1).
   7384..7800    +  CDS            nef (fragment): NEF_HV1BR - Experimental evidence at protein level: Swiss-Prot protein existence level 1. Extracellular Nef protein targets CD4(+) T-lymphocytes for apoptosis by interacting with CXCR4 surface receptors (PubMed:14990729). From Human immunodeficiency virus type 1 group M subtype B (isolate BRU/LAI) (HIV-1).
   7848..8105    +  LTR            5' LTR (truncated): truncated 5' long terminal repeat (LTR) from HIV-1
   8256..8278    -  protein_bind   lac operator (fragment): The lac repressor binds to the lac operator to inhibit transcription in E. coli. This inhibition can be relieved by adding lactose or isopropyl-β-D-thiogalactopyranoside (IPTG). lac repressor encoded by lacI
   8282..8312    -  promoter       lac promoter: promoter for the E. coli lac operon
   8327..8348    -  protein_bind   CAP binding site: CAP binding activates transcription in the presence of cAMP. E. coli catabolite activator protein
   8361..8453    -  CDS            lacI (fragment): lac repressor; lacI; The lac repressor binds to the lac operator to inhibit transcription in E. coli. This inhibition can be relieved by adding lactose or isopropyl-β-D-thiogalactopyranoside (IPTG).
   8636..9221    -  rep_origin     ori: high-copy-number ColE1/pMB1/pBR322/pUC origin of replication
   9392..10252   -  CDS            AmpR: β-lactamase; bla; confers resistance to ampicillin, carbenicillin, and related antibiotics
  10253..10357   -  promoter       AmpR promoter: bla
  10405..10539   +  polyA_signal   SV40 poly(A) signal: SV40 polyadenylation signal
  10754..329     +  CDS            nef (fragment) (across the origin): NEF_HV1BR - Experimental evidence at protein level: Swiss-Prot protein existence level 1. Extracellular Nef protein targets CD4(+) T-lymphocytes for apoptosis by interacting with CXCR4 surface receptors (PubMed:14990729). From Human immunodeficiency virus type 1 group M subtype B (isolate BRU/LAI) (HIV-1).
>Addgene plasmid #85146 | pLV-Ftractin-mRuby3-p2A-mTurquoise-MLC-IRES-Blast | depositor full sequence | sequence record 166555 | pLV-Ftractin-mRuby3-p2A-mTurquoise-MLC-IRES-Blast sequence 10754 bps
TGGAAGGGCTAATTCACTCCCAAAGAAGACAAGATATCCTTGATCTGTGGATCTACCACACACAAGGCTA
CTTCCCTGATTAGCAGAACTACACACCAGGGCCAGGGGTCAGATATCCACTGACCTTTGGATGGTGCTAC
AAGCTAGTACCAGTTGAGCCAGATAAGGTAGAAGAGGCCAATAAAGGAGAGAACACCAGCTTGTTACACC
CTGTGAGCCTGCATGGGATGGATGACCCGGAGAGAGAAGTGTTAGAGTGGAGGTTTGACAGCCGCCTAGC
ATTTCATCACGTGGCCCGAGAGCTGCATCCGGAGTACTTCAAGAACTGCTGATATCGAGCTTGCTACAAG
GGACTTTCCGCTGGGGACTTTCCAGGGAGGCGTGGCCTGGGCGGGACTGGGGAGTGGCGAGCCCTCAGAT
CCTGCATATAAGCAGCTGCTTTTTGCCTGTACTGGGTCTCTCTGGTTAGACCAGATCTGAGCCTGGGAGC
TCTCTGGCTAACTAGGGAACCCACTGCTTAAGCCTCAATAAAGCTTGCCTTGAGTGCTTCAAGTAGTGTG
TGCCCGTCTGTTGTGTGACTCTGGTAACTAGAGATCCCTCAGACCCTTTTAGTCAGTGTGGAAAATCTCT
AGCAGTGGCGCCCGAACAGGGACTTGAAAGCGAAAGGGAAACCAGAGGAGCTCTCTCGACGCAGGACTCG
GCTTGCTGAAGCGCGCACGGCAAGAGGCGAGGGGCGGCGACTGGTGAGTACGCCAAAAATTTTGACTAGC
GGAGGCTAGAAGGAGAGAGATGGGTGCGAGAGCGTCAGTATTAAGCGGGGGAGAATTAGATCGCGATGGG
AAAAAATTCGGTTAAGGCCAGGGGGAAAGAAAAAATATAAATTAAAACATATAGTATGGGCAAGCAGGGA
GCTAGAACGATTCGCAGTTAATCCTGGCCTGTTAGAAACATCAGAAGGCTGTAGACAAATACTGGGACAG
CTACAACCATCCCTTCAGACAGGATCAGAAGAACTTAGATCATTATATAATACAGTAGCAACCCTCTATT
GTGTGCATCAAAGGATAGAGATAAAAGACACCAAGGAAGCTTTAGACAAGATAGAGGAAGAGCAAAACAA
AAGTAAGACCACCGCACAGCAAGCGGCCGGCCGCTGATCTTCAGACCTGGAGGAGGAGATATGAGGGACA
ATTGGAGAAGTGAATTATATAAATATAAAGTAGTAAAAATTGAACCATTAGGAGTAGCACCCACCAAGGC
AAAGAGAAGAGTGGTGCAGAGAGAAAAAAGAGCAGTGGGAATAGGAGCTTTGTTCCTTGGGTTCTTGGGA
GCAGCAGGAAGCACTATGGGCGCAGCGTCAATGACGCTGACGGTACAGGCCAGACAATTATTGTCTGGTA
TAGTGCAGCAGCAGAACAATTTGCTGAGGGCTATTGAGGCGCAACAGCATCTGTTGCAACTCACAGTCTG
GGGCATCAAGCAGCTCCAGGCAAGAATCCTGGCTGTGGAAAGATACCTAAAGGATCAACAGCTCCTGGGG
ATTTGGGGTTGCTCTGGAAAACTCATTTGCACCACTGCTGTGCCTTGGAATGCTAGTTGGAGTAATAAAT
CTCTGGAACAGATTTGGAATCACACGACCTGGATGGAGTGGGACAGAGAAATTAACAATTACACAAGCTT
AATACACTCCTTAATTGAAGAATCGCAAAACCAGCAAGAAAAGAATGAACAAGAATTATTGGAATTAGAT
AAATGGGCAAGTTTGTGGAATTGGTTTAACATAACAAATTGGCTGTGGTATATAAAATTATTCATAATGA
TAGTAGGAGGCTTGGTAGGTTTAAGAATAGTTTTTGCTGTACTTTCTATAGTGAATAGAGTTAGGCAGGG
ATATTCACCATTATCGTTTCAGACCCACCTCCCAACCCCGAGGGGACCCGACAGGCCCGAAGGAATAGAA
GAAGAAGGTGGAGAGAGAGACAGAGACAGATCCATTCGATTAGTGAACGGATCTCGACGGTATCGCCTTT
AAAAGAAAAGGGGGGATTGGGGGGTACAGTGCAGGGGAAAGAATAGTAGACATAATAGCAACAGACATAC
AAACTAAAGAACTACAAAAACAAATTACAAAAATTCAAAATTTTCGGGTTTATTACAGGGACAGCAGAGA
TCCAGTTTATCGATGAGGCCCTTTCGTCTTCACTCGAGGTGCCCGTCAGTGGGCAGAGCGCACATCGCCC
ACAGTCCCCGAGAAGTTGGGGGGAGGGGTCGGCAATTGAACCGGTGCCTAGAGAAGGTGGCGCGGGGTAA
ACTGGGAAAGTGATGTCGTGTACTGGCTCCGCCTTTTTCCCGAGGGTGGGGGAGAACCGTATATAAGTGC
AGTAGTCGCCGTGAACGTTCTTTTTCGCAACGGGTTTGCCGCCAGAACACAGGTAAGTGCCGTGTGTGGT
TCCCGCGGGCCTGGCCTCTTTACGGGTTATGGCCCTTGCGTGCCTTGAATTACTTCCACCTGGCTGCAGT
ACGTGATTCTTGATCCCGAGCTTCGGGTTGGAAGTGGGTGGGAGAGTTCGAGGCCTTGCGCTTAAGGAGC
CCCTTCGCCTCGTGCTTGAGTTGAGGCCTGGCCTGGGCGCTGGGGCCGCCGCGTGCGAATCTGGTGGCAC
CTTCGCGCCTGTCTCGCTGCTTTCGATAAGTCTCTAGCCATTTAAAATTTTTGATGACCTGCTGCGACGC
TTTTTTTCTGGCAAGATAGTCTTGTAAATGCGGGCCAAGATCTGCACACTGGTATTTCGGTTTTTGGGGC
CGCGGGCGGCGACGGGGCCCGTGCGTCCCAGCGCACATGTTCGGCGAGGCGGGGCCTGCGAGCGCGGCCA
CCGAGAATCGGACGGGGGTAGTCTCAAGCTGGCCGGCCTGCTCTGGTGCCTGGCCTCGCGCCGCCGTGTA
TCGCCCCGCCCTGGGCGGCAAGGCTGGCCCGGTCGGCACCAGTTGCGTGAGCGGAAAGATGGCCGCTTCC
CGGCCCTGCTGCAGGGAGCTCAAAATGGAGGACGCGGCGCTCGGGAGAGCGGGCGGGTGAGTCACCCACA
CAAAGGAAAAGGGCCTTTCCGTCCTCAGCCGTCGCTTCATGTGACTCCACGGAGTACCGGGCGCCGTCCA
GGCACCTCGATTAGTTCTCGAGCTTTTGGAGTACGTCGTCTTTAGGTTGGGGGGAGGGGTTTTATGCGAT
GGAGTTTCCCCACACTGAGTGGGTGGAGACTGAAGTTAGGCCAGCTTGGCACTTGATGTAATTCTCCTTG
GAATTTGCCCTTTTTGAGTTTGGATCTTGGTTCATTCTCAAGCCTCAGACAGTGGTTCAAAGTTTTTTTC
TTCCATTTCAGGTGTCGTGAGGATCCACCATGGGCATGGCGCGACCACGGGGCGCGGGGCCCTGCAGCCC
CGGGTTGGAGCGGGCTCCGCGCCGGAGCGTCGGGGAGCTGCGCCTGCTCTTCGAAGCGCGCTGCGCCGCA
GTCGCCGCCGCAGCGGCCGCAGGGTCGGATCCACCGGTCATGGTGTCTAAGGGCGAAGAGCTGATCAAGG
AAAATATGCGTATGAAGGTGGTCATGGAAGGTTCGGTCAACGGCCACCAATTCAAATGCACAGGTGAAGG
AGAAGGCAGACCGTACGAGGGAGTGCAAACCATGAGGATCAAAGTCATCGAGGGAGGACCCCTGCCATTT
GCCTTTGACATTCTTGCCACGTCGTTCATGTATGGCAGCCGTACCTTTATCAAGTACCCGGCCGACATCC
CTGATTTCTTTAAACAGTCCTTTCCTGAGGGTTTTACTTGGGAAAGAGTTACGAGATACGAAGATGGTGG
AGTCGTCACCGTCACGCAGGACACCAGCCTTGAGGATGGCGAGCTCGTCTACAACGTCAAGGTCAGAGGG
GTAAACTTTCCCTCCAATGGTCCCGTGATGCAGAAGAAGACCAAGGGTTGGGAGCCTAATACAGAGATGA
TGTATCCAGCAGATGGTGGTCTGAGAGGATACACTGACATCGCACTGAAAGTTGATGGTGGTGGCCATCT
GCACTGCAACTTCGTGACAACTTACAGGTCAAAAAAGACCGTCGGGAACATCAAGATGCCCGGTGTCCAT
GCCGTTGATCACCGCCTGGAAAGGATCGAGGAGAGTGACAATGAAACCTACGTAGTGCAAAGAGAAGTGG
CAGTTGCCAAATACAGCAACCTTGGTGGTGGCATGGACGAGCTGTACAAGGGATCCGGAGCCACGAACTT
CTCTCTGTTAAAGCAAGCAGGAGACGTGGAAGAAAATCCCGGTCCTGTGAGCAAGGGCGAGGAGCTGTTC
ACCGGGGTGGTGCCCATCCTGGTCGAGCTGGACGGCGACGTAAACGGCCACAAGTTCAGCGTGTCCGGCG
AGGGCGAGGGCGATGCCACCTACGGCAAGCTGACCCTGAAGTTCATCTGCACCACCGGCAAGCTGCCCGT
GCCCTGGCCCACCCTCGTGACCACCCTGTCCTGGGGCGTGCAGTGCTTCGCCCGCTACCCCGACCACATG
AAGCAGCACGACTTCTTCAAGTCCGCCATGCCCGAAGGCTACGTCCAGGAGCGCACCATCTTCTTCAAGG
ACGACGGCAACTACAAGACCCGCGCCGAGGTGAAGTTCGAGGGCGACACCCTGGTGAACCGCATCGAGCT
GAAGGGCATCGACTTCAAGGAGGACGGCAACATCCTGGGGCACAAGCTGGAGTACAACTACATCAGCGAC
AACGTCTATATCACCGCCGACAAGCAGAAGAACGGCATCAAGGCCAACTTCAAGATCCGCCACAACATCG
AGGACGGCGGCGTGCAGCTCGCCGACCACTACCAGCAGAACACCCCCATCGGCGACGGCCCCGTGCTGCT
GCCCGACAACCACTACCTGAGCACCCAGTCCAAGCTGAGCAAAGACCCCAACGAGAAGCGCGATCACATG
GTCCTGCTGGAGTTCGTGACCGCCGCCGGGATCACTCTCGGCATGGACGAGCTGTACAAGGGAGCCGGTA
TGTCCAGCAAGCGGGCCAAAGCCAAGACCACCAAGAAGCGGCCACAGCGGGCCACATCCAATGTCTTCGC
AATGTTTGACCAGTCCCAGATCCAGGAGTTTAAGGAGGCTTTCAACATGATTGACCAGAACCGTGATGGC
TTCATTGACAAGGAGGACCTGCACGACATGCTGGCCTCGCTGGGGAAGAACCCCACAGACGAATACCTGG
AGGGCATGATGAGCGAGGCCCCGGGGCCCATCAACTTCACCATGTTCCTCACCATGTTTGGGGAGAAGCT
GAACGGCACGGACCCCGAGGATGTGATTCGCAACGCCTTTGCCTGCTTCGACGAGGAAGCCTCAGGTTTC
ATCCATGAGGACCACCTCCGGGAGCTGCTCACCACCATGGGTGACCGCTTCACAGATGAGGAAGTGGACG
AGATGTACCGGGAGGCACCCATTGATAAGAAAGGCAACTTCAACTACGTGGAGTTCACCCGCATCCTCAA
ACATGGCGCCAAGGATAAAGACGACTAGGAATTCCTCGAGGGCGGCCGCTCTAGAGTCGACGGGCCGCGG
TAACAATTGTTAACTAACTTAAGCTAGCAACGGTTTCCCTCTAGCGGGATCAATTCCGCCCCCCCCCCCT
AACGTTACTGGCCGAAGCCGCTTGGAATAAGGCCGGTGTGCGTTTGTCTATATGTTATTTTCCACCATAT
TGCCGTCTTTTGGCAATGTGAGGGCCCGGAAACCTGGCCCTGTCTTCTTGACGAGCATTCCTAGGGGTCT
TTCCCCTCTCGCCAAAGGAATGCAAGGTCTGTTGAATGTCGTGAAGGAAGCAGTTCCTCTGGAAGCTTCT
TGAAGACAAACAACGTCTGTAGCGACCCTTTGCAGGCAGCGGAACCCCCCACCTGGCGACAGGTGCCTCT
GCGGCCAAAAGCCACGTGTATAAGATACACCTGCAAAGGCGGCACAACCCCAGTGCCACGTTGTGAGTTG
GATAGTTGTGGAAAGAGTCAAATGGCTCTCCTCAAGCGTATTCAACAAGGGGCTGAAGGATGCCCAGAAG
GTACCCCATTGTATGGGATCTGATCTGGGGCCTCGGTGCACATGCTTTACATGTGTTTAGTCGAGGTTAA
AAAAACGTCTAGGCCCCCCGAACCACGGGGACGTGGTTTTCCTTTGAAAAACACGATAATACCATGGTCA
TGAAAACATTTAACATTTCTCAACAAGATCTAGAATTAGTAGAAGTAGCGACAGAGAAGATTACAATGCT
TTATGAGGATAATAAACATCATGTGGGAGCGGCAATTCGTACGAAAACAGGAGAAATCATTTCGGCAGTA
CATATTGAAGCGTATATAGGACGAGTAACTGTTTGTGCAGAAGCCATTGCGATTGGTAGTGCAGTTTCGA
ATGGACAAAAGGATTTTGACACGATTGTAGCTGTTAGACACCCTTATTCTGACGAAGTAGATAGAAGTAT
TCGAGTGGTAAGTCCTTGTGGTATGTGTAGGGAGTTGATTTCAGACTATGCACCAGATTGTTTTGTGTTA
ATAGAAATGAATGGCAAGTTAGTCAAAACTACGATTGAAGAACTCATTCCACTCAAATATACCCGAAATT
AACCCGGGCGGGGCGCGTCTGGAACAATCAACCTCTGGATTACAAAATTTGTGAAAGATTGACTGGTATT
CTTAACTATGTTGCTCCTTTTACGCTATGTGGATACGCTGCTTTAATGCCTTTGTATCATGCTATTGCTT
CCCGTATGGCTTTCATTTTCTCCTCCTTGTATAAATCCTGGTTGCTGTCTCTTTATGAGGAGTTGTGGCC
CGTTGTCAGGCAACGTGGCGTGGTGTGCACTGTGTTTGCTGACGCAACCCCCACTGGTTGGGGCATTGCC
ACCACCTGTCAGCTCCTTTCCGGGACTTTCGCTTTCCCCCTCCCTATTGCCACGGCGGAACTCATCGCCG
CCTGCCTTGCCCGCTGCTGGACAGGGGCTCGGCTGTTGGGCACTGACAATTCCGTGGTGTTGTCGGGGAA
GCTGACGTCCTTTCCATGGCTGCTCGCCTGTGTTGCCACCTGGATTCTGCGCGGGACGTCCTTCTGCTAC
GTCCCTTCGGCCCTCAATCCAGCGGACCTTCCTTCCCGCGGCCTGCTGCCGGCTCTGCGGCCTCTTCCGC
GTCTTCGCCTTCGCCCTCAGACGAGTCGGATCTCCCTTTGGGCCGCCTCCCCGCCTGGAATTAATTCTGC
AGTCGAGACCTAGAAAAACATGGAGCAATCACAAGTAGCAATACAGCAGCTACCAATGCTGATTGTGCCT
GGCTAGAAGCACAAGAGGAGGAGGAGGTGGGTTTTTCCAGTCACACCTCAGGTACCTTTAAGACCAATGA
CTTACAAGGCAGCTGTAGATCTTAGCCACTTTTTAAAAGAAAAGAGGGGACTGGAAGGGCTAATTCACTC
CCAACGAAGACAAGATATCCTTGATCTGTGGATCTACCACACACAAGGCTACTTCCCTGATTAGCAGAAC
TACACACCAGGGCCAGGGGTCAGATATCCACTGACCTTTGGATGGTGCTACAAGCTAGTACCAGTTGAGC
CAGATAAGGTAGAAGAGGCCAATAAAGGAGAGAACACCAGCTTGTTACACCCTGTGAGCCTGCATGGGAT
GGATGACCCGGAGAGAGAAGTGTTAGAGTGGAGGTTTGACAGCCGCCTAGCATTTCATCACGTGGCCCGA
GAGCTGCATCCGGAGTACTTCAAGAACTGCTGATATCGAGCTTGCTACAAGGGACTTTCCGCTGGGGACT
TTCCAGGGAGGCGTGGCCTGGGCGGGACTGGGGAGTGGCGAGCCCTCAGATCCTGCATATAAGCAGCTGC
TTTTTGCCTGTACTGGGTCTCTCTGGTTAGACCAGATCTGAGCCTGGGAGCTCTCTGGCTAACTAGGGAA
CCCACTGCTTAAGCCTCAATAAAGCTTGCCTTGAGTGCTTCAAGTAGTGTGTGCCCGTCTGTTGTGTGAC
TCTGGTAACTAGAGATCCCTCAGACCCTTTTAGTCAGTGTGGAAAATCTCTAGCAGTAGTAGTTCATGTC
ATCTTATTATTCAGTATTTATAACTTGCAAAGAAATGAATATCAGAGAGTGAGAGGCCTTGACATTGCTA
GCGTTTTACCGTCGACCTCTAGCTAGAGCTTGGCGTAATCATGGTCATAGCTGTTTCCTGTGTGAAATTG
TTATCCGCTCACAATTCCACACAACATACGAGCCGGAAGCATAAAGTGTAAAGCCTGGGGTGCCTAATGA
GTGAGCTAACTCACATTAATTGCGTTGCGCTCACTGCCCGCTTTCCAGTCGGGAAACCTGTCGTGCCAGC
TGCATTAATGAATCGGCCAACGCGCGGGGAGAGGCGGTTTGCGTATTGGGCGCTCTTCCGCTTCCTCGCT
CACTGACTCGCTGCGCTCGGTCGTTCGGCTGCGGCGAGCGGTATCAGCTCACTCAAAGGCGGTAATACGG
TTATCCACAGAATCAGGGGATAACGCAGGAAAGAACATGTGAGCAAAAGGCCAGCAAAAGGCCAGGAACC
GTAAAAAGGCCGCGTTGCTGGCGTTTTTCCATAGGCTCCGCCCCCCTGACGAGCATCACAAAAATCGACG
CTCAAGTCAGAGGTGGCGAAACCCGACAGGACTATAAAGATACCAGGCGTTTCCCCCTGGAAGCTCCCTC
GTGCGCTCTCCTGTTCCGACCCTGCCGCTTACCGGATACCTGTCCGCCTTTCTCCCTTCGGGAAGCGTGG
CGCTTTCTCATAGCTCACGCTGTAGGTATCTCAGTTCGGTGTAGGTCGTTCGCTCCAAGCTGGGCTGTGT
GCACGAACCCCCCGTTCAGCCCGACCGCTGCGCCTTATCCGGTAACTATCGTCTTGAGTCCAACCCGGTA
AGACACGACTTATCGCCACTGGCAGCAGCCACTGGTAACAGGATTAGCAGAGCGAGGTATGTAGGCGGTG
CTACAGAGTTCTTGAAGTGGTGGCCTAACTACGGCTACACTAGAAGAACAGTATTTGGTATCTGCGCTCT
GCTGAAGCCAGTTACCTTCGGAAAAAGAGTTGGTAGCTCTTGATCCGGCAAACAAACCACCGCTGGTAGC
GGTTTTTTTGTTTGCAAGCAGCAGATTACGCGCAGAAAAAAAGGATCTCAAGAAGATCCTTTGATCTTTT
CTACGGGGTCTGACGCTCAGTGGAACGAAAACTCACGTTAAGGGATTTTGGTCATGAGATTATCAAAAAG
GATCTTCACCTAGATCCTTTTAAATTAAAAATGAAGTTTTAAATCAATCTAAAGTATATATGAGTAAACT
TGGTCTGACAGTTACCAATGCTTAATCAGTGAGGCACCTATCTCAGCGATCTGTCTATTTCGTTCATCCA
TAGTTGCCTGACTCCCCGTCGTGTAGATAACTACGATACGGGAGGGCTTACCATCTGGCCCCAGTGCTGC
AATGATACCGCGAGACCCACGCTCACCGGCTCCAGATTTATCAGCAATAAACCAGCCAGCCGGAAGGGCC
GAGCGCAGAAGTGGTCCTGCAACTTTATCCGCCTCCATCCAGTCTATTAATTGTTGCCGGGAAGCTAGAG
TAAGTAGTTCGCCAGTTAATAGTTTGCGCAACGTTGTTGCCATTGCTACAGGCATCGTGGTGTCACGCTC
GTCGTTTGGTATGGCTTCATTCAGCTCCGGTTCCCAACGATCAAGGCGAGTTACATGATCCCCCATGTTG
TGCAAAAAAGCGGTTAGCTCCTTCGGTCCTCCGATCGTTGTCAGAAGTAAGTTGGCCGCAGTGTTATCAC
TCATGGTTATGGCAGCACTGCATAATTCTCTTACTGTCATGCCATCCGTAAGATGCTTTTCTGTGACTGG
TGAGTACTCAACCAAGTCATTCTGAGAATAGTGTATGCGGCGACCGAGTTGCTCTTGCCCGGCGTCAATA
CGGGATAATACCGCGCCACATAGCAGAACTTTAAAAGTGCTCATCATTGGAAAACGTTCTTCGGGGCGAA
AACTCTCAAGGATCTTACCGCTGTTGAGATCCAGTTCGATGTAACCCACTCGTGCACCCAACTGATCTTC
AGCATCTTTTACTTTCACCAGCGTTTCTGGGTGAGCAAAAACAGGAAGGCAAAATGCCGCAAAAAAGGGA
ATAAGGGCGACACGGAAATGTTGAATACTCATACTCTTCCTTTTTCAATATTATTGAAGCATTTATCAGG
GTTATTGTCTCATGAGCGGATACATATTTGAATGTATTTAGAAAAATAAACAAATAGGGGTTCCGCGCAC
ATTTCCCCGAAAAGTGCCACCTGACGTCGACGGATCGGGAGATCAACTTGTTTATTGCAGCTTATAATGG
TTACAAATAAAGCAATAGCATCACAAATTTCACAAATAAAGCATTTTTTTCACTGCATTCTAGTTGTGGT
TTGTCCAAACTCATCAATGTATCTTATCATGTCTGGATCAACTGGATAACTCAAGCTAACCAAAATCATC
CCAAACTTCCCACCCCATACCCTATTACCACTGCCAATTACCTAGTGGTTTCATTTACTCTAAACCTGTG
ATTCCTCTGAATTATTTTCATTTTAAAGAAATTGTATTTGTTAAATATGTACTACAAACTTAGTAGTTTT
TAAAGAAATTGTATTTGTTAAATATGTACTACAAACTTAGTAGT
