>Addgene plasmid #85146 | pLV-Ftractin-mRuby3-p2A-mTurquoise-MLC-IRES-Blast | addgene partial sequence | sequence record 172539 | Addgene Partial NGS Result
TGGAAGGGCTAATTCACTCCCAAAGAAGACAAGATATCCTTGATCTGTGGATCTACCACACACAAGGCTA
CTTCCCTGATTAGCAGAACTACACACCAGGGCCAGGGGTCAGATATCCACTGACCTTTGGATGGTGCTAC
AAGCTAGTACCAGTTGAGCCAGATAAGGTAGAAGAGGCCAATAAAGGAGAGAACACCAGCTTGTTACACC
CTGTGAGCCTGCATGGGATGGATGACCCGGAGAGAGAAGTGTTAGAGTGGAGGTTTGACAGCCGCCTAGC
ATTTCATCACGTGGCCCGAGAGCTGCATCCGGAGTACTTCAAGAACTGCTGATATCGAGCTTGCTACAAG
GGACTTTCCGCTGGGGACTTTCCAGGGAGGCGTGGCCTGGGCGGGACTGGGGAGTGGCGAGCCCTCAGAT
CCTGCATATAAGCAGCTGCTTTTTGCCTGTACTGGGTCTCTCTGGTTAGACCAGATCTGAGCCTGGGAGC
TCTCTGGCTAACTAGGGAACCCACTGCTTAAGCCTCAATAAAGCTTGCCTTGAGTGCTTCAAGTAGTGTG
TGCCCGTCTGTTGTGTGACTCTGGTAACTAGAGATCCCTCAGACCCTTTTAGTCAGTGTGGAAAATCTCT
AGCAGTGGCGCCCGAACAGGGACTTGAAAGCGAAAGGGAAACCAGAGGAGCTCTCTCGACGCAGGACTCG
GCTTGCTGAAGCGCGCACGGCAAGAGGCGAGGGGCGGCGACTGGTGAGTACGCCAAAAATTTTGACTAGC
GGAGGCTAGAAGGAGAGAGATGGGTGCGAGAGCGTCAGTATTAAGCGGGGGAGAATTAGATCGCGATGGG
AAAAAATTCGGTTAAGGCCAGGGGGAAAGAAAAAATATAAATTAAAACATATAGTATGGGCAAGCAGGGA
GCTAGAACGATTCGCAGTTAATCCTGGCCTGTTAGAAACATCAGAAGGCTGTAGACAAATACTGGGACAG
CTACAACCATCCCTTCAGACAGGATCAGAAGAACTTAGATCATTATATAATACAGTAGCAACCCTCTATT
GTGTGCATCAAAGGATAGAGATAAAAGACACCAAGGAAGCTTTAGACAAGATAGAGGAAGAGCAAAACAA
AAGTAAGACCACCGCACAGCAAGCGGCCGGCCGCTGATCTTCAGACCTGGAGGAGGAGATATGAGGGACA
ATTGGAGAAGTGAATTATATAAATATAAAGTAGTAAAAATTGAACCATTAGGAGTAGCACCCACCAAGGC
AAAGAGAAGAGTGGTGCAGAGAGAAAAAAGAGCAGTGGGAATAGGAGCTTTGTTCCTTGGGTTCTTGGGA
GCAGCAGGAAGCACTATGGGCGCAGCGTCAATGACGCTGACGGTACAGGCCAGACAATTATTGTCTGGTA
TAGTGCAGCAGCAGAACAATTTGCTGAGGGCTATTGAGGCGCAACAGCATCTGTTGCAACTCACAGTCTG
GGGCATCAAGCAGCTCCAGGCAAGAATCCTGGCTGTGGAAAGATACCTAAAGGATCAACAGCTCCTGGGG
ATTTGGGGTTGCTCTGGAAAACTCATTTGCACCACTGCTGTGCCTTGGAATGCTAGTTGGAGTAATAAAT
CTCTGGAACAGATTTGGAATCACACGACCTGGATGGAGTGGGACAGAGAAATTAACAATTACACAAGCTT
AATACACTCCTTAATTGAAGAATCGCAAAACCAGCAAGAAAAGAATGAACAAGAATTATTGGAATTAGAT
AAATGGGCAAGTTTGTGGAATTGGTTTAACATAACAAATTGGCTGTGGTATATAAAATTATTCATAATGA
TAGTAGGAGGCTTGGTAGGTTTAAGAATAGTTTTTGCTGTACTTTCTATAGTGAATAGAGTTAGGCAGGG
ATATTCACCATTATCGTTTCAGACCCACCTCCCAACCCCGAGGGGACCCGACAGGCCCGAAGGAATAGAA
GAAGAAGGTGGAGAGAGAGACAGAGACAGATCCATTCGATTAGTGAACGGATCTCGACGGTATCGCCTTT
AAAAGAAAAGGGGGGATTGGGGGGTACAGTGCAGGGGAAAGAATAGTAGACATAATAGCAACAGACATAC
AAACTAAAGAATTACAAAAACAAATTACAAAAATTCAAAATTTTCGGGTTTATTACAGGGACAGCAGAGA
TCCAGTTTATCGATGAGGCCCTTTCGTCTTCACTCGAGGTGCCCGTCAGTGGGCAGAGCGCACATCGCCC
ACAGTCCCCGAGAAGTTGGGGGGAGGGGTCGGCAATTGAACCGGTGCCTAGAGAAGGTGGCGCGGGGTAA
ACTGGGAAAGTGATGTCGTGTACTGGCTCCGCCTTTTTCCCGAGGGTGGGGGAGAACCGTATATAAGTGC
AGTAGTCGCCGTGAACGTTCTTTTTCGCAACGGGTTTGCCGCCAGAACACAGGTAAGTGCCGTGTGTGGT
TCCCGCGGGCCTGGCCTCTTTACGGGTTATGGCCCTTGCGTGCCTTGAATTACTTCCACCTGGCTGCAGT
ACGTGATTCTTGATCCCGAGCTTCGGGTTGGAAGTGGGTGGGAGAGTTCGAGGCCTTGCGCTTAAGGAGC
CCCTTCGCCTCGTGCTTGAGTTGAGGCCTGGCCTGGGCGCTGGGGCCGCCGCGTGCGAATCTGGTGGCAC
CTTCGCGCCTGTCTCGCTGCTTTCGATAAGTCTCTAGCCATTTAAAATTTTTGATGACCTGCTGCGACGC
TTTTTTTCTGGCAAGATAGTCTTGTAAATGCGGGCCAAGATCTGCACACTGGTATTTCGGTTTTTGGGGC
CGCGGGCGGCGACGGGGCCCGTGCGTCCCAGCGCACATGTTCGGCGAGGCGGGGCCTGCGAGCGCGGCCA
CCGAGAATCGGACGGGGGTAGTCTCAAGCTGGCCGGCCTGCTCTGGTGCCTGGCCTCGCGCCGCCGTGTA
TCGCCCCGCCCTGGGCGGCAAGGCTGGCCCGGTCGGCACCAGTTGCGTGAGCGGAAAGATGGCCGCTTCC
CGGCCCTGCTGCAGGGAGCTCAAAATGGAGGACGCGGCGCTCGGGAGAGCGGGCGGGTGAGTCACCCACA
CAAAGGAAAAGGGCCTTTCCGTCCTCAGCCGTCGCTTCATGTGACTCCACGGAGTACCGGGCGCCGTCCA
GGCACCTCGATTAGTTCTCGAGCTTTTGGAGTACGTCGTCTTTAGGTTGGGGGGAGGGGTTTTATGCGAT
GGAGTTTCCCCACACTGAGTGGGTGGAGACTGAAGTTAGGCCAGCTTGGCACTTGATGTAATTCTCCTTG
GAATTTGCCCTTTTTGAGTTTGGATCTTGGTTCATTCTCAAGCCTCAGACAGTGGTTCAAAGTTTTTTTC
TTCCATTTCAGGTGTCGTGAGGATCCACCATGGGCATGGCGCGACCACGGGGCGCGGGGCCCTGCAGCCC
CGGGTTGGAGCGGGCTCCGCGCCGGAGCGTCGGGGAGCTGCGCCTGCTCTTCGAAGCGCGCTGCGCCGCA
GTCGCCGCCGCAGCGGCCGCAGGGTCGGATCCACCGGTCATGGTGTCTAAGGGCGAAGAGCTGATCAAGG
AAAATATGCGTATGAAGGTGGTCATGGAAGGTTCGGTCAACGGCCACCAATTCAAATGCACAGGTGAAGG
AGAAGGCAGACCGTACGAGGGAGTGCAAACCATGAGGATCAAAGTCATCGAGGGAGGACCCCTGCCATTT
GCCTTTGACATTCTTGCCACGTCGTTCATGTATGGCAGCCGTACCTTTATCAAGTACCCGGCCGACATCC
CTGATTTCTTTAAACAGTCCTTTCCTGAGGGTTTTACTTGGGAAAGAGTTACGAGATACGAAGATGGTGG
AGTCGTCACCGTCACGCAGGACACCAGCCTTGAGGATGGCGAGCTCGTCTACAACGTCAAGGTCAGAGGG
GTAAACTTTCCCTCCAATGGTCCCGTGATGCAGAAGAAGACCAAGGGTTGGGAGCCTAATACAGAGATGA
TGTATCCAGCAGATGGTGGTCTGAGAGGATACACTGACATCGCACTGAAAGTTGATGGTGGTGGCCATCT
GCACTGCAACTTCGTGACAACTTACAGGTCAAAAAAGACCGTCGGGAACATCAAGATGCCCGGTGTCCAT
GCCGTTGATCACCGCCTGGAAAGGATCGAGGAGAGTGACAATGAAACCTACGTAGTGCAAAGAGAAGTGG
CAGTTGCCAAATACAGCAACCTTGGTGGTGGCATGGACGAGCTGTACAAGGGATCCGGAGCCACGAACTT
CTCTCTGTTAAAGCAAGCAGGAGACGTGGAAGAAAATCCCGGTCCTGTGAGCAAGGGCGAGGAGCTGTTC
ACCGGGGTGGTGCCCATCCTGGTCGAGCTGGACGGCGACGTAAACGGCCACAAGTTCAGCGTGTCCGGCG
AGGGCGAGGGCGATGCCACCTACGGCAAGCTGACCCTGAAGTTCATCTGCACCACCGGCAAGCTGCCCGT
GCCCTGGCCCACCCTCGTGACCACCCTGTCCTGGGGCGTGCAGTGCTTCGCCCGCTACCCCGACCACATG
AAGCAGCACGACTTCTTCAAGTCCGCCATGCCCGAAGGCTACGTCCAGGAGCGCACCATCTTCTTCAAGG
ACGACGGCAACTACAAGACCCGCGCCGAGGTGAAGTTCGAGGGCGACACCCTGGTGAACCGCATCGAGCT
GAAGGGCATCGACTTCAAGGAGGACGGCAACATCCTGGGGCACAAGCTGGAGTACAACTACATCAGCGAC
AACGTCTATATCACCGCCGACAAGCAGAAGAACGGCATCAAGGCCAACTTCAAGATCCGCCACAACATCG
AGGACGGCGGCGTGCAGCTCGCCGACCACTACCAGCAGAACACCCCCATCGGCGACGGCCCCGTGCTGCT
GCCCGACAACCACTACCTGAGCACCCAGTCCAAGCTGAGCAAAGACCCCAACGAGAAGCGCGATCACATG
GTCCTGCTGGAGTTCGTGACCGCCGCCGGGATCACTCTCGGCATGGACGAGCTGTACAAGGGAGCCGGTA
TGTCCAGCAAGCGGGCCAAAGCCAAGACCACCAAGAAGCGGCCACAGCGGGCCACATCCAATGTCTTCGC
AATGTTTGACCAGTCCCAGATCCAGGAGTTTAAGGAGGCTTTCAACATGATTGACCAGAACCGTGATGGC
TTCATTGACAAGGAGGACCTGCACGACATGCTGGCCTCGCTGGGGAAGAACCCCACAGACGAATACCTGG
AGGGCATGATGAGCGAGGCCCCGGGGCCCATCAACTTCACCATGTTCCTCACCATGTTTGGGGAGAAGCT
GAACGGCACGGACCCCGAGGATGTGATTCGCAACGCCTTTGCCTGCTTCGACGAGGAAGCCTCAGGTTTC
ATCCATGAGGACCACCTCCGGGAGCTGCTCACCACCATGGGTGACCGCTTCACAGATGAGGAAGTGGACG
AGATGTACCGGGAGGCACCCATTGATAAGAAAGGCAACTTCAACTACGTGGAGTTCACCCGCATCCTCAA
ACATGGCGCCAAGGATAAAGACGACTAGGAATTCCTCGAGGGCGGCCGCTCTAGAGTCGACGGGCCGCGG
TAACAATTGTTAACTAACTTAAGCTAGCAACGGTTTCCCTCTAGCGGGATCAATTCCGCCCCCCCCCCCT
AACGTTACTGGCCGAAGCCGCTTGGAATAAGGCCGGTGTGCGTTTGTCTATATGTTATTTTCCACCATAT
TGCCGTCTTTTGGCAATGTGAGGGCCCGGAAACCTGGCCCTGTCTTCTTGACGAGCATTCCTAGGGGTCT
TTCCCCTCTCGCCAAAGGAATGCAAGGTCTGTTGAATGTCGTGAAGGAAGCAGTTCCTCTGGAAGCTTCT
TGAAGACAAACAACGTCTGTAGCGACCCTTTGCAGGCAGCGGAACCCCCCACCTGGCGACAGGTGCCTCT
GCGGCCAAAAGCCACGTGTATAAGATACACCTGCAAAGGCGGCACAACCCCAGTGCCACGTTGTGAGTTG
GATAGTTGTGGAAAGAGTCAAATGGCTCTCCTCAAGCGTATTCAACAAGGGGCTGAAGGATGCCCAGAAG
GTACCCCATTGTATGGGATCTGATCTGGGGCCTCGGTGCACATGCTTTACATGTGTTTAGTCGAGGTTAA
AAAAACGTCTAGGCCCCCCGAACCACGGGGACGTGGTTTTCCTTTGAAAAACACGATAATACCATGGTCA
TGAAAACATTTAACATTTCTCAACAAGATCTAGAATTAGTAGAAGTAGCGACAGAGAAGATTACAATGCT
TTATGAGGATAATAAACATCATGTGGGAGCGGCAATTCGTACGAAAACAGGAGAAATCATTTCGGCAGTA
CATATTGAAGCGTATATAGGACGAGTAACTGTTTGTGCAGAAGCCATTGCGATTGGTAGTGCAGTTTCGA
ATGGACAAAAGGATTTTGACACGATTGTAGCTGTTAGACACCCTTATTCTGACGAAGTAGATAGAAGTAT
TCGAGTGGTAAGTCCTTGTGGTATGTGTAGGGAGTTGATTTCAGACTATGCACCAGATTGTTTTGTGTTA
ATAGAAATGAATGGCAAGTTAGTCAAAACTACGATTGAAGAACTCATTCCACTCAAATATACCCGAAATT
AACCCGGGCGGGGCGCGTCTGGAACAATCAACCTCTGGATTACAAAATTTGTGAAAGATTGACTGGTATT
CTTAACTATGTTGCTCCTTTTACGCTATGTGGATACGCTGCTTTAATGCCTTTGTATCATGCTATTGCTT
CCCGTATGGCTTTCATTTTCTCCTCCTTGTATAAATCCTGGTTGCTGTCTCTTTATGAGGAGTTGTGGCC
CGTTGTCAGGCAACGTGGCGTGGTGTGCACTGTGTTTGCTGACGCAACCCCCACTGGTTGGGGCATTGCC
ACCACCTGTCAGCTCCTTTCCGGGACTTTCGCTTTCCCCCTCCCTATTGCCACGGCGGAACTCATCGCCG
CCTGCCTTGCCCGCTGCTGGACAGGGGCTCGGCTGTTGGGCACTGACAATTCCGTGGTGTTGTCGGGGAA
GCTGACGTCCTTTCCATGGCTGCTCGCCTGTGTTGCCACCTGGATTCTGCGCGGGACGTCCTTCTGCTAC
GTCCCTTCGGCCCTCAATCCAGCGGACCTTCCTTCCCGCGGCCTGCTGCCGGCTCTGCGGCCTCTTCCGC
GTCTTCGCCTTCGCCCTCAGACGAGTCGGATCTCCCTTTGGGCCGCCTCCCCGCCTGGAATTAATTCTGC
AGTCGAGACCTAGAAAAACATGGAGCAATCACAAGTAGCAATACAGCAGCTACCAATGCTGATTGTGCCT
GGCTAGAAGCACAAGAGGAGGAGGAGGTGGGTTTTCCAGTCACACCTCAGGTACCTTTAAGACCAATGAC
TTACAAGGCAGCTGTAGATCTTAGCCACTTTTTAAAAGAAAAGAGGGGACTGGAAGGGCTAATTCACTCC
CAACGAAGACAAGATATCCTTGATCTGTGGATCTACCACACACAAGGCTACTTCCCTGATTAGCAGAACT
ACACACCAGGGCCAGGGGTCAGATATCCACTGACCTTTGGATGGTGCTACAAGCTAGTACCAGTTGAGCC
AGATAAGGTAGAAGAGGCCAATAAAGGAGAGAACACCAGCTTGTTACACCCTGTGAGCCTGCATGGGATG
GATGACCCGGAGAGAGAAGTGTTAGAGTGGAGGTTTGACAGCCGCCTAGCATTTCATCACGTGGCCCGAG
AGCTGCATCCGGAGTACTTCAAGAACTGCTGATATCGAGCTTGCTACAAGGGACTTTCCGCTGGGGACTT
TCCAGGGAGGCGTGGCCTGGGCGGGACTGGGGAGTGGCGAGCCCTCAGATCCTGCATATAAGCAGCTGCT
TTTTGCCTGTACTGGGTCTCTCTGGTTAGACCAGATCTGAGCCTGGGAGCTCTCTGGCTAACTAGGGAAC
CCACTGCTTAAGCCTCAATAAAGCTTGCCTTGAGTGCTTCAAGTAGTGTGTGCCCGTCTGTTGTGTGACT
CTGGTAACTAGAGATCCCTCAGACCCTTTTAGTCAGTGTGGAAAATCTCTAGCAGTAGTAGTTCATGTCA
TCTTATTATTCAGTATTTATAACTTGCAAAGAAATGAATATCAGAGAGTGAGAGGCCTTGACATTGCTAG
CGTTTACCGTCGACCTCTAGCTAGAGCTTGGCGTAATCATGGTCATAGCTGTTTCCTGTGTGAAATTGTT
ATCCGCTCACAATTCCACACAACATACGAGCCGGAAGCATAAAGTGTAAAGCCTGGGGTGCCTAATGAGT
GAGCTAACTCACATTAATTGCGTTGCGCTCACTGCCCGCTTTCCAGTCGGGAAACCTGTCGTGCCAGCTG
CATTAATGAATCGGCCAACGCGCGGGGAGAGGCGGTTTGCGTATTGGGCGCTCTTCCGCTTCCTCGCTCA
CTGACTCGCTGCGCTCGGTCGTTCGGCTGCGGCGAGCGGTATCAGCTCACTCAAAGGCGGTAATACGGTT
ATCCACAGAATCAGGGGATAACGCAGGAAAGAACATGTGAGCAAAAGGCCAGCAAAAGGCCAGGAACCGT
AAAAAGGCCGCGTTGCTGGCGTTTTTCCATAGGCTCCGCCCCCCTGACGAGCATCACAAAAATCGACGCT
CAAGTCAGAGGTGGCGAAACCCGACAGGACTATAAAGATACCAGGCGTTTCCCCCTGGAAGCTCCCTCGT
GCGCTCTCCTGTTCCGACCCTGCCGCTTACCGGATACCTGTCCGCCTTTCTCCCTTCGGGAAGCGTGGCG
CTTTCTCATAGCTCACGCTGTAGGTATCTCAGTTCGGTGTAGGTCGTTCGCTCCAAGCTGGGCTGTGTGC
ACGAACCCCCCGTTCAGCCCGACCGCTGCGCCTTATCCGGTAACTATCGTCTTGAGTCCAACCCGGTAAG
ACACGACTTATCGCCACTGGCAGCAGCCACTGGTAACAGGATTAGCAGAGCGAGGTATGTAGGCGGTGCT
ACAGAGTTCTTGAAGTGGTGGCCTAACTACGGCTACACTAGAAGAACAGTATTTGGTATCTGCGCTCTGC
TGAAGCCAGTTACCTTCGGAAAAAGAGTTGGTAGCTCTTGATCCGGCAAACAAACCACCGCTGGTAGCGG
TGGTTTTTTTGTTTGCAAGCAGCAGATTACGCGCAGAAAAAAAGGATCTCAAGAAGATCCTTTGATCTTT
TCTACGGGGTCTGACGCTCAGTGGAACGAAAACTCACGTTAAGGGATTTTGGTCATGAGATTATCAAAAA
GGATCTTCACCTAGATCCTTTTAAATTAAAAATGAAGTTTTAAATCAATCTAAAGTATATATGAGTAAAC
TTGGTCTGACAGTTACCAATGCTTAATCAGTGAGGCACCTATCTCAGCGATCTGTCTATTTCGTTCATCC
ATAGTTGCCTGACTCCCCGTCGTGTAGATAACTACGATACGGGAGGGCTTACCATCTGGCCCCAGTGCTG
CAATGATACCGCGAGACCCACGCTCACCGGCTCCAGATTTATCAGCAATAAACCAGCCAGCCGGAAGGGC
CGAGCGCAGAAGTGGTCCTGCAACTTTATCCGCCTCCATCCAGTCTATTAATTGTTGCCGGGAAGCTAGA
GTAAGTAGTTCGCCAGTTAATAGTTTGCGCAACGTTGTTGCCATTGCTACAGGCATCGTGGTGTCACGCT
CGTCGTTTGGTATGGCTTCATTCAGCTCCGGTTCCCAACGATCAAGGCGAGTTACATGATCCCCCATGTT
GTGCAAAAAAGCGGTTAGCTCCTTCGGTCCTCCGATCGTTGTCAGAAGTAAGTTGGCCGCAGTGTTATCA
CTCATGGTTATGGCAGCACTGCATAATTCTCTTACTGTCATGCCATCCGTAAGATGCTTTTCTGTGACTG
GTGAGTACTCAACCAAGTCATTCTGAGAATAGTGTATGCGGCGACCGAGTTGCTCTTGCCCGGCGTCAAT
ACGGGATAATACCGCGCCACATAGCAGAACTTTAAAAGTGCTCATCATTGGAAAACGTTCTTCGGGGCGA
AAACTCTCAAGGATCTTACCGCTGTTGAGATCCAGTTCGATGTAACCCACTCGTGCACCCAACTGATCTT
CAGCATCTTTTACTTTCACCAGCGTTTCTGGGTGAGCAAAAACAGGAAGGCAAAATGCCGCAAAAAAGGG
AATAAGGGCGACACGGAAATGTTGAATACTCATACTCTTCCTTTTTCAATATTATTGAAGCATTTATCAG
GGTTATTGTCTCATGAGCGGATACATATTTGAATGTATTTAGAAAAATAAACAAATAGGGGTTCCGCGCA
CATTTCCCCGAAAAGTGCCACCTGACGTCGACGGATCGGGAGATCAACTTGTTTATTGCAGCTTATAATG
GTTACAAATAAAGCAATAGCATCACAAATTTCACAAATAAAGCATTTTTTTCACTGCATTCTAGTTGTGG
TTTGTCCAAACTCATCAATGTATCTTATCATGTCTGGATCAACTGGATAACTCAAGCTAACCAAAATCAT
CCCAAACTTCCCACCCCATACCCTATTACCACTGCCAATTACCTGTGGTTTCATTTACTCTAAACCTGTG
ATTCCTCTGAATTATTTTCATTTTAA
